Addgene plasmid #248299: pAAV-CaMKIIα-FLAG-STIM1(238-685)
Purpose: An AAV construct designed to express a CRY2-fused FLAG-tagged STIM1 fragment (a.a.238-685) under the control of the CaMKIIα promoter.
Depositing lab: Sangkyu Lee. Depositing organization: Institute for Basic Science. Publication: AAV-compatible optogenetic tools for activating endogenous calcium channels in vivo. Kook YH, Lee H, Lee J, Jeong Y, Rho J, Heo WD, Lee S. Mol Brain. 2023 Oct 17;16(1):73. doi: 10.1186/s13041-023-01061-7. PubMed 37848907.
Backbone
  Vector backbone: pAAV
  Backbone size w/o insert (bp): 2879
  Total vector size (bp): 6768
  Vector type: Mammalian Expression, AAV
Growth in bacteria
  Bacterial resistance: Ampicillin, 100 μg/mL
  Growth temperature: 30°C
  Growth strain: NEB Stable
  Copy number: Low Copy
Gene/Insert
  Gene/Insert name: CRY2-fused FLAG-tagged STIM1 fragment (a.a.238-685) (alt name: STIM1)
  Species: H. sapiens (human)
  Insert size (bp): 2997
  Mutation: deleted amino acids 1-237
  Entrez Gene: STIM1 (a.k.a. D11S4896E, GOK, IMD10, STRMK, TAM, TAM1)
  Promoter: CamKlla
  Tag / fusion protein: FLAG (N terminal on insert)
  Cloning method: Restriction Enzyme; 5′ cloning site Nhe1 (not destroyed); 3′ cloning site BamH1 (not destroyed)
  Sequencing primers: 5′ CaMKlla-F; 3′ W3SL-R
Terms and licenses: Academic/Nonprofit Terms; Industry Terms: Not Available to Industry
Depositor comments: STIM1(238-685) KEHMKKMMKDLEGLHRAEQSLHDLQERLHKAQEEHRTVEVEKVHLEKKLRDEINLAKQEAQRLKELREGTENERSRQKYAEEELEQVREALRKAEKELESHSSWYAPEALQKWLQLTHEVEVQYYNIKKQNAEKQLLVAKEGAEKIKKKRNTLFGTFHVAHSSSLDDVDHKILTAKQALSEVTAALRERLHRWQQIEILCGFQIVNNPGIHSLVAALNIDPSWMGSTRPNPAHFIMTDDVDDMDEEIVSPLSMQSPSLQSSVRQRLTEPQHGLGSQRDLTHSDSESSLHMSDRQRVAPKPPQMSRAADEALNAMTSNGSHRLIEGVHPGSLVEKLPDSPALAKKALLALNHGLDKAHSLMELSPSAPPGGSPHLDSSRSHSPSSPDPDTPSPVGDSRALQASRNTRIPHLAGKKAVAEEDNGSIGEETDSSPGRKKFPLKIFKKPLKK
How to cite: pAAV-CaMKIIα-FLAG-STIM1(238-685) was a gift from Sangkyu Lee (Addgene plasmid # 248299 ; http://n2t.net/addgene:248299 ; RRID:Addgene_248299)
