[The description below was written by a language model from this plasmid's Addgene catalogue record and pLannotate feature annotations shown in this document.]
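Description:
pAAV-CaMKIIα-FLAG-STIM1(238-685) is an adeno-associated virus transfer plasmid for mammalian expression, built on a pAAV backbone with a recorded total size of about 6.8 kb. It is maintained in bacteria through a ColE1/pUC-type origin and selected with ampicillin via the bla gene and its promoter. An f1 phage origin is also present. The catalogue lists it as low copy and propagated in a recombination-deficient stable strain, a common precaution for protecting the repeat-rich AAV2 inverted terminal repeats. In the sequenced record the downstream ITR is annotated intact, whereas the upstream ITR is detected only as two short fragments. This may reflect the difficulty of sequencing through ITRs or a partial deletion; the record does not resolve which.

Between the ITRs, which direct replication and packaging of the cassette into AAV particles, a short fragment of the mouse CaMKIIα promoter drives a single fusion protein. This promoter is generally used to restrict expression to excitatory neurons. The open reading frame consists of an N-terminal FLAG epitope, a large portion of Arabidopsis thaliana cryptochrome 2 (CRY2), and the cytosolic fragment of human STIM1 (residues 238-685, lacking amino acids 1-237). Although the plasmid name omits CRY2, both the purpose statement and the feature table confirm it is there. CRY2 oligomerises under blue light, and clustering the STIM1 cytosolic region is the basis of optogenetic tools that open endogenous calcium channels, in line with the associated publication on AAV-compatible tools for in vivo use. The cassette ends with truncated WPRE segments and a compact SV40 polyadenylation signal. This arrangement, together with the W3SL sequencing primer name, suggests a shortened 3′ element that saves packaging capacity.
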