Features (pLannotate 1.2.2; 18 found; start..end, strand, type, name):
     12..39      +  repeat_region  AAV2 ITR (fragment): inverted terminal repeat of adeno-associated virus serotype 2 inverted
     68..95      +  repeat_region  AAV2 ITR (fragment): inverted terminal repeat of adeno-associated virus serotype 2 inverted
    146..509     +  promoter       CaMKII promoter (fragment): promoter for the mouse calcium/calmodulin-dependent kinase II α subunit
    549..576     +  CDS            3xFLAG (fragment): three tandem FLAG® epitope tags
    586..2097    +  CDS            CRY2 (fragment): CRY2_ARATH - Also known as PHH1 From Arabidopsis thaliana (Mouse-ear cress).
   2191..3537    +  CDS            STIM1 (fragment): STIM1_HUMAN - Also known as GOK From Homo sapiens (Human).
   3561..3718    +  misc_feature   WPRE (fragment): woodchuck hepatitis virus posttranscriptional regulatory element
   3724..3808    +  misc_feature   WPRE (fragment): woodchuck hepatitis virus posttranscriptional regulatory element
   3807..3850    -  polyA_signal   SV40 poly(A) signal (fragment): SV40 polyadenylation signal
   3854..3921    -  polyA_signal   SV40 poly(A) signal (fragment): SV40 polyadenylation signal
   4014..4154    +  repeat_region  AAV2 ITR: inverted terminal repeat of adeno-associated virus serotype 2 inverted
   4159..4210    -  misc_feature   bom (fragment): basis of mobility region from pBR322
   4229..4684    +  rep_origin     f1 ori (sequence partly withheld): f1 bacteriophage origin of replication; arrow indicates direction of (+) strand synthesis
   4685..4734    -  misc_feature   bom (fragment): basis of mobility region from pBR322
   4836..4871    -  CDS            rop (fragment): Rop protein, which maintains plasmids at low copy number; rop
   4966..5070    +  promoter       AmpR promoter: bla
   5071..5931    +  CDS            AmpR: β-lactamase; bla; confers resistance to ampicillin, carbenicillin, and related antibiotics
   6102..6690    +  rep_origin     ori: high-copy-number ColE1/pMB1/pBR322/pUC origin of replication
>Addgene plasmid #248299 | pAAV-CaMKIIα-FLAG-STIM1(238-685) | addgene full sequence | sequence record 497318 | Addgene NGS Result
CCTGCAGGCAGCTGCGCGCTCGCTCGCTCACTGAGGCCGCCCGGGCGTCGGGCGACCTTTGGTCGCCCGG
CCTCAGTGAGCGAGCGAGCGCGCAGAGAGGGAGTGGCCAACTCCATCACTAGGGGTTCCTGCGGCCGCAC
GCGTAACTTGTGGACTAAGTTTGTTCACATCCCCTTCTCCAACCCCCTCAGTACATCACCCTGGGGGAAC
AGGGTCCACTTGCTCCTGGGCCCACACAGTCCTGCAGTATTGTGTATATAAGGCCAGGGCAAAGAGGAGC
AGGTTTTAAAGTGAAAGGCAGGCAGGTGTTGGGGAGGCAGTTACCGGGGCAACGGGAACAGGGCGTTTCG
GAGGTGGTTGCCATGGGGACCTGGATGCTGACGAAGGCTCGCGAGGCTGTGAGCAGCCACAGTGCCCTGC
TCAGAAGCCCCAAGCTCGTCAGTCAAGCCGGTTCTCCGTTTGCACTCAGGAGCACGGGCAGGCGAGTGGC
CCCTAGTTCTGGGGGCAGCTCTAGAGCCGATCCCCGGGTACCGGGCTAGCGCCACCATGGGAGACTACAA
GGATGACGACGATAAGCCACCGGTCATGAAGATGGACAAAAAGACCATCGTCTGGTTTCGGAGAGATTTG
AGAATAGAAGATAATCCCGCGCTCGCCGCCGCGGCCCACGAGGGTTCCGTCTTCCCCGTTTTCATTTGGT
GTCCTGAAGAAGAAGGCCAGTTTTATCCCGGAAGGGCCTCTAGGTGGTGGATGAAGCAAAGTCTGGCCCA
TCTTAGCCAGTCACTGAAAGCACTGGGCAGTGATCTTACCCTGATCAAGACACACAATACCATCTCTGCC
ATCCTCGACTGCATCAGGGTGACCGGCGCAACGAAAGTCGTGTTTAACCACCTGTACGATCCAGTTAGTC
TGGTGCGCGACCACACTGTGAAGGAGAAGCTGGTGGAACGGGGGATCAGTGTGCAGAGCTACAACGGGGA
CCTTCTGTACGAGCCATGGGAGATCTATTGCGAGAAAGGGAAACCGTTCACCTCCTTCAACAGTTACTGG
AAGAAATGTTTGGATATGTCAATAGAGTCCGTTATGTTGCCCCCTCCCTGGAGACTGATGCCGATTACTG
CTGCTGCAGAGGCCATCTGGGCCTGCTCCATCGAGGAACTCGGTCTGGAAAATGAAGCAGAAAAGCCAAG
CAATGCACTTCTCACTAGAGCCTGGAGCCCCGGCTGGTCTAATGCCGACAAGCTGCTTAACGAGTTCATC
GAAAAACAACTGATTGACTACGCGAAGAACTCCAAGAAAGTGGTAGGTAACTCAACTAGCTTGCTCTCTC
CATATCTCCATTTTGGCGAGATTTCTGTCCGCCATGTATTTCAGTGCGCTCGGATGAAACAGATTATCTG
GGCTCGCGATAAAAACAGCGAAGGCGCCGAAAGCGCCGATCTGTTCCTGCGAGGGATCGGACTTCGGGAA
TACTCCCGGTATATATGTTTCAACTTTCCATTCACACACGAGCAGAGTCTGTTGTCCCACCTCAGGTTCT
TCCCCTGGGACGCCGATGTCGACAAATTCAAGGCATGGAGACAGGGAAGGACAGGGTACCCACTCGTGGA
TGCTGGCATGAGAGAGCTCTGGGCTACAGGCTGGATGCACAACCGCATCCGGGTAATCGTGTCCTCATTT
GCTGTCAAGTTTCTGCTCCTGCCTTGGAAATGGGGAATGAAGTACTTTTGGGATACCCTTCTCGACGCCG
ACTTGGAGTGTGACATTCTGGGATGGCAATATATTAGCGGGTCAATTCCTGACGGCCATGAGTTGGACAG
GTTGGACAATCCGGCCTTGCAGGGAGCTAAGTATGATCCCGAAGGAGAGTATATTCGACAGTGGCTCCCC
GAGCTGGCCCGACTTCCTACGGAGTGGATTCACCATCCTTGGGACGCACCACTGACAGTGCTCAAGGCAA
GCGGGGTGGAGCTGGGCACCAATTACGCTAAGCCTATAGTTGATATAGATACAGCACGCGAGCTGCTGGC
TAAAGCGATCTCTCGCACTCGGGAGGCGCAGATTATGATCGGTGCTGCCGCCAGGGACCCCCCCGACCTC
GACAACGAATTCAGTGGGGGAGGCGGAGGGGGTGGTTCAGGTGGTGGTGGTGGTTCGGGTGGTGGCGGAG
GGGGAGGCTCCGGACTCAGATCTAAGGAGCACATGAAGAAGATGATGAAGGACTTGGAGGGGTTACACCG
AGCTGAGCAGAGTCTGCATGACCTTCAGGAAAGGCTGCACAAGGCCCAGGAGGAGCACCGCACAGTGGAG
GTGGAGAAGGTCCATCTGGAAAAGAAGCTGCGCGATGAGATCAACCTTGCTAAGCAGGAAGCCCAGCGGC
TGAAGGAGCTGCGGGAGGGTACTGAGAATGAGCGGAGCCGCCAAAAATATGCTGAGGAGGAGTTGGAGCA
GGTTCGGGAGGCCTTGAGGAAAGCAGAGAAGGAGCTAGAATCTCACAGCTCATGGTATGCTCCAGAGGCC
CTTCAGAAGTGGCTGCAGCTGACACATGAGGTGGAGGTGCAATATTACAACATCAAGAAGCAAAATGCTG
AGAAGCAGCTGCTGGTGGCCAAGGAGGGGGCTGAGAAGATAAAAAAGAAGAGAAACACACTCTTTGGCAC
CTTCCACGTGGCCCACAGCTCTTCCCTGGATGATGTAGATCATAAAATTCTAACAGCTAAGCAAGCACTG
AGCGAGGTGACAGCAGCATTGCGGGAGCGCCTGCACCGCTGGCAACAGATCGAGATCCTCTGTGGCTTCC
AGATTGTCAACAACCCTGGCATCCACTCACTGGTGGCTGCCCTCAACATAGACCCCAGCTGGATGGGCAG
TACACGCCCCAACCCTGCTCACTTCATCATGACTGACGACGTGGATGACATGGATGAGGAGATTGTGTCT
CCCTTGTCCATGCAGTCCCCTAGCCTGCAGAGCAGTGTTCGGCAGCGCCTGACGGAGCCACAGCATGGCC
TGGGATCTCAGAGAGATTTGACCCATTCCGATTCGGAGTCCTCCCTCCACATGAGTGACCGCCAGCGTGT
GGCCCCCAAACCTCCTCAGATGAGCCGTGCTGCAGACGAGGCTCTCAATGCCATGACTTCCAATGGCAGC
CACCGGCTGATCGAGGGGGTCCACCCAGGGTCTCTGGTGGAGAAACTGCCTGACAGCCCTGCCCTGGCCA
AGAAGGCATTACTGGCGCTGAACCATGGGCTGGACAAGGCCCACAGCCTGATGGAGCTGAGCCCCTCAGC
CCCACCTGGTGGCTCTCCACATTTGGATTCTTCCCGTTCTCACAGCCCCAGCTCCCCAGACCCAGACACA
CCATCTCCAGTTGGGGACAGCCGAGCCCTGCAAGCCAGCCGAAACACACGCATTCCCCACCTGGCTGGCA
AGAAGGCTGTGGCTGAGGAGGATAATGGCTCTATTGGCGAGGAAACAGACTCCAGCCCAGGCCGGAAGAA
GTTTCCCCTCAAAATCTTTAAGAAGCCTCTTAAGAAGTAGGAATTGGGATCCCTCGAGATAATCAACCTC
TGGATTACAAAATTTGTGAAAGATTGACTGGTATTCTTAACTATGTTGCTCCTTTTACGCTATGTGGATA
CGCTGCTTTAATGCCTTTGTATCATGCTATTGCTTCCCGTATGGCTTTCATTTTCTCCTCCTTGTATAAA
TCCTGGTTAGTTCTTGCCACGGCGGAACTCATCGCCGCCTGCCTTGCCCGCTGCTGGACAGGGGCTCGGC
TGTTGGGCACTGACAATTCCGTGGTGTTTATTTGTGAAATTTGTGATGCTATTGCTTTATTTGTAACCAT
CTAGCTTTATTTGTGAAATTTGTGATGCTATTGCTTTATTTGTAACCATTATAAGCTGCAATAAACAAGT
TAACAACAACAATTGCATTCATTTTATGTTTCAGGTTCAGGGGGAGATGTGGGAGGTTTTTTAAAGCGGC
CGCAGGACGGACCGAGCGGCCGCAGGAACCCCTAGTGATGGAGTTGGCCACTCCCTCTCTGCGCGCTCGC
TCGCTCACTGAGGCCGGGCGACCAAAGGTCGCCCGACGCCCGGGCTTTGCCCGGGCGGCCTCAGTGAGCG
AGCGAGCGCGCAGCTGCCTGCAGGGGCGCCTGATGCGGTATTTTCTCCTTACGCATCTGTGCGGTATTTC
ACACCGCATA
[95 nt withheld, positions 4211-4305]
T
[46 nt withheld, positions 4307-4352]
C
[141 nt withheld, positions 4354-4494]
CCTTTGACGTTGGAGTCCACGTTCTTTAATAGTGGACTCTTGTTCCAAACTGGAACAACACTCAACTCTA
TCTCGGGCTATTCTTTTGATTTATAAGGGATTTTGCCGATTTCGGTCTATTGGTTAAAAAATGAGCTGAT
TTAACAAAAATTTAACGCGAATTTTAACAAAATATTAACGTTTACAATTTTATGGTGCACTCTCAGTACA
ATCTGCTCTGATGCCGCATAGTTAAGCCAGCCCCGACACCCGCCAACACCCGCTGACGCGCCCTGACGGG
CTTGTCTGCTCCCGGCATCCGCTTACAGACAAGCTGTGACCGTCTCCGGGAGCTGCATGTGTCAGAGGTT
TTCACCGTCATCACCGAAACGCGCGAGACGAAAGGGCCTCGTGATACGCCTATTTTTATAGGTTAATGTC
ATGATAATAATGGTTTCTTAGACGTCAGGTGGCACTTTTCGGGGAAATGTGCGCGGAACCCCTATTTGTT
TATTTTTCTAAATACATTCAAATATGTATCCGCTCATGAGACAATAACCCTGATAAATGCTTCAATAATA
TTGAAAAAGGAAGAGTATGAGTATTCAACATTTCCGTGTCGCCCTTATTCCCTTTTTTGCGGCATTTTGC
CTTCCTGTTTTTGCTCACCCAGAAACGCTGGTGAAAGTAAAAGATGCTGAAGATCAGTTGGGTGCACGAG
TGGGTTACATCGAACTGGATCTCAACAGCGGTAAGATCCTTGAGAGTTTTCGCCCCGAAGAACGTTTTCC
AATGATGAGCACTTTTAAAGTTCTGCTATGTGGCGCGGTATTATCCCGTATTGACGCCGGGCAAGAGCAA
CTCGGTCGCCGCATACACTATTCTCAGAATGACTTGGTTGAGTACTCACCAGTCACAGAAAAGCATCTTA
CGGATGGCATGACAGTAAGAGAATTATGCAGTGCTGCCATAACCATGAGTGATAACACTGCGGCCAACTT
ACTTCTGACAACGATCGGAGGACCGAAGGAGCTAACCGCTTTTTTGCACAACATGGGGGATCATGTAACT
CGCCTTGATCGTTGGGAACCGGAGCTGAATGAAGCCATACCAAACGACGAGCGTGACACCACGATGCCTG
TAGCAATGGCAACAACGTTGCGCAAACTATTAACTGGCGAACTACTTACTCTAGCTTCCCGGCAACAATT
AATAGACTGGATGGAGGCGGATAAAGTTGCAGGACCACTTCTGCGCTCGGCCCTTCCGGCTGGCTGGTTT
ATTGCTGATAAATCTGGAGCCGGTGAGCGTGGGTCTCGCGGTATCATTGCAGCACTGGGGCCAGATGGTA
AGCCCTCCCGTATCGTAGTTATCTACACGACGGGGAGTCAGGCAACTATGGATGAACGAAATAGACAGAT
CGCTGAGATAGGTGCCTCACTGATTAAGCATTGGTAACTGTCAGACCAAGTTTACTCATATATACTTTAG
ATTGATTTAAAACTTCATTTTTAATTTAAAAGGATCTAGGTGAAGATCCTTTTTGATAATCTCATGACCA
AAATCCCTTAACGTGAGTTTTCGTTCCACTGAGCGTCAGACCCCGTAGAAAAGATCAAAGGATCTTCTTG
AGATCCTTTTTTTCTGCGCGTAATCTGCTGCTTGCAAACAAAAAAACCACCGCTACCAGCGGTGGTTTGT
TTGCCGGATCAAGAGCTACCAACTCTTTTTCCGAAGGTAACTGGCTTCAGCAGAGCGCAGATACCAAATA
CTGTTCTTCTAGTGTAGCCGTAGTTAGGCCACCACTTCAAGAACTCTGTAGCACCGCCTACATACCTCGC
TCTGCTAATCCTGTTACCAGTGGCTGCTGCCAGTGGCGATAAGTCGTGTCTTACCGGGTTGGACTCAAGA
CGATAGTTACCGGATAAGGCGCAGCGGTCGGGCTGAACGGGGGGTTCGTGCACACAGCCCAGCTTGGAGC
GAACGACCTACACCGAACTGAGATACCTACAGCGTGAGCTATGAGAAAGCGCCACGCTTCCCGAAGGGAG
AAAGGCGGACAGGTATCCGGTAAGCGGCAGGGTCGGAACAGGAGAGCGCACGAGGGAGCTTCCAGGGGGA
AACGCCTGGTATCTTTATAGTCCTGTCGGGTTTCGCCACCTCTGACTTGAGCGTCGATTTTTGTGATGCT
CGTCAGGGGGGCGGAGCCTATGGAAAAACGCCAGCAACGCGGCCTTTTTACGGTTCCTGGCCTTTTGCTG
GCCTTTTGCTCACATGT
